Addgene plasmid #178544: pTatAkBxCs
Purpose: pTatABC with KpnI, XbaI, and KpnI restriction sites after TatA, TatB, and TatC, respectively.
Depositing lab: Siegfried Musser. Depositing organization: Texas A&M Health Science Center. Publication: Oligomerization state of the functional bacterial twin-arginine translocation (Tat) receptor complex. Sharma A, Chowdhury R, Musser SM. Commun Biol. 2022 Sep 19;5(1):988. doi: 10.1038/s42003-022-03952-2. PubMed 36123532.
Backbone
  Vector backbone: pBAD22
  Backbone size w/o insert (bp): 4596
  Total vector size (bp): 6138
  Vector type: Bacterial Expression
Growth in bacteria
  Bacterial resistance: Ampicillin, 100 μg/mL
  Growth temperature: 37°C
  Growth strain: DH5alpha
  Copy number: Unknown
Gene/Insert
  Gene/Insert name: TatA, TatB, TatC
  Species: Escherichia coli
  Insert size (bp): 1586
  GenBank ID: NC_000913.3
  Promoter: araC
  Cloning method: Restriction Enzyme; 5′ cloning site NcoI (not destroyed); 3′ cloning site SphI (not destroyed)
  Sequencing primers: 5′ TCTCTACTGTTTCTCCAT; 3′ CTGTATCAGGCTGAAAAT
Resource information
  A portion of this plasmid was derived from a plasmid made by: Yahr & Wickner, 2001, EMBO J. 20:2472-2479.
Terms and licenses: Academic/Nonprofit Terms; Industry Terms: Not Available to Industry
Depositor comments: Generated by modifying the pTatABC vector (Yahr & Wickner, 2001, EMBO J. 20:2472-2479) using the Quickchange Protocol. This plasmid contains a KpnI restriction site after TatA, an XbaI site after TatB, and a SalI site after TatC.
How to cite: pTatAkBxCs was a gift from Siegfried Musser (Addgene plasmid # 178544 ; http://n2t.net/addgene:178544 ; RRID:Addgene_178544)
