[The description below was written by a language model from this plasmid's Addgene catalogue record and pLannotate feature annotations shown in this document.]
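Description:
pTatAkBxCs is a bacterial expression plasmid of about 6.1 kb, built on the pBAD22 backbone, that carries the Escherichia coli tatA, tatB and tatC genes under arabinose control. It replicates in E. coli from a ColE1/pMB1-type origin and is selected with ampicillin through the bla (AmpR) gene. An M13 phage origin is also annotated, along with short pBR322-derived remnants (fragments of bom, rop, the tetracycline resistance gene and its promoter) that are not expected to be functional. The record lists the copy number as unknown.

The roughly 1.6 kb insert lies between NcoI and SphI sites, both retained. It places the three tat reading frames in tandem and in the same orientation downstream of the araBAD promoter. The araC regulator is encoded divergently upstream, so transcription is induced by L-arabinose, and the rrnB T1 and T2 terminators (preceded by a 5S rRNA segment) close the unit. Together the three proteins constitute the twin-arginine translocation system, which moves folded proteins bearing a twin-arginine signal peptide across the membrane. TatB and TatC form the signal-peptide receptor, and TatA is thought to provide the conducting channel.

The plasmid was derived from an earlier pTatABC vector by site-directed mutagenesis to add a unique restriction site after each gene. This presumably allows each gene to be tagged or exchanged individually, though the record does not state this. The sites are KpnI after tatA and XbaI after tatB. The record is inconsistent about the third: the purpose line says KpnI, while the depositor comment says SalI, which fits the "s" in the plasmid name. The associated publication concerns the oligomeric state of the functional Tat receptor complex.
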