Features (pLannotate 1.2.2; 16 found; start..end, strand, type, name):
     96..974     -  CDS            araC: L-arabinose regulatory protein; araC
   1001..1285    +  promoter       araBAD promoter: araBAD; promoter of the L-arabinose operon of E. coli; the araC regulatory gene is transcribed in the opposite direction (Guzman et al., 1995)
   1365..1631    +  CDS            tatA: TATA_ECOLI - Also known as mttA1, yigT. Experimental evidence at protein level: Swiss-Prot protein existence level 1. Part of the twin-arginine translocation (Tat) system that transports large folded proteins containing a characteristic twin- arginine motif in their signal peptide across membranes. TatA could form the protein-conducting channel of the Tat system. From Escherichia coli (strain K12).
   1647..2156    +  CDS            tatB: TATB_ECOLI - Also known as mttA2, ysgB. Experimental evidence at protein level: Swiss-Prot protein existence level 1. Part of the twin-arginine translocation (Tat) system that transports large folded proteins containing a characteristic twin- arginine motif in their signal peptide across membranes. Together with TatC, TatB is part of a receptor directly interacting with Tat signal peptides. TatB may form an oligomeric binding site that transiently accommodates folded Tat precursor proteins before their translocation. From Escherichia coli (strain K12).
   2168..2941    +  CDS            tatC: TATC_ECOLI - Also known as mttB, yigU, yigV. Experimental evidence at protein level: Swiss-Prot protein existence level 1. Part of the twin-arginine translocation (Tat) system that transports large folded proteins containing a characteristic twin- arginine motif in their signal peptide across membranes. Together with TatB, TatC is part of a receptor directly interacting with Tat signal peptides. From Escherichia coli (strain K12).
   3046..3161    +  ncRNA          5S rRNA: Accession: RF00001 - 5S ribosomal RNA
   3165..3251    +  terminator     rrnB T1 terminator: Escherichia coli rrnB; transcription terminator T1 from the E. coli rrnB gene
   3343..3370    +  terminator     rrnB T2 terminator: transcription terminator T2 from the E. coli rrnB gene
   3389..3480    +  promoter       AmpR promoter: bla
   3481..4341    +  CDS            AmpR: β-lactamase; bla; confers resistance to ampicillin, carbenicillin, and related antibiotics
   4383..4763    +  rep_origin     M13 ori (sequence partly withheld): M13 bacteriophage origin of replication; arrow indicates direction of (+) strand synthesis
   4949..5537    +  rep_origin     ori: high-copy-number ColE1/pMB1/pBR322/pUC origin of replication
   5723..5774    -  misc_feature   bom (fragment): basis of mobility region from pBR322
   5890..5929    -  CDS            rop (fragment): Rop protein, which maintains plasmids at low copy number; rop
   5930..6115    -  CDS            TcR (fragment): tetracycline efflux protein; tet; confers resistance to tetracycline
   6125..6       +  promoter       tet promoter (fragment) (across the origin): E. coli promoter for tetracycline efflux protein gene
>Addgene plasmid #178544 | pTatAkBxCs | addgene full sequence | sequence record 392801 | Addgene NGS Result
ATCGATGCATAATGTGCCTGTCAAATGGACGAAGCAGGGATTCTGCAAACCCTATGCTACTCCGTCAAGC
CGTCAATTGTCTGATTCGTTACCAATTATGACAACTTGACGGCTACATCATTCACTTTTTCTTCACAACC
GGCACGGAACTCGCTCGGGCTGGCCCCGGTGCATTTTTTAAATACCCGCGAGAAATAGAGTTGATCGTCA
AAACCAACATTGCGACCGACGGTGGCGATAGGCATCCGGGTGGTGCTCAAAAGCAGCTTCGCCTGGCTGA
TACGTTGGTCCTCGCGCCAGCTTAAGACGCTAATCCCTAACTGCTGGCGGAAAAGATGTGACAGACGCGA
CGGCGACAAGCAAACATGCTGTGCGACGCTGGCGATATCAAAATTGCTGTCTGCCAGGTGATCGCTGATG
TACTGACAAGCCTCGCGTACCCGATTATCCATCGGTGGATGGAGCGACTCGTTAATCGCTTCCATGCGCC
GCAGTAACAATTGCTCAAGCAGATTTATCGCCAGCAGCTCCGAATAGCGCCCTTCCCCTTGCCCGGCGTT
AATGATTTGCCCAAACAGGTCGCTGAAATGCGGCTGGTGCGCTTCATCCGGGCGAAAGAACCCCGTATTG
GCAAATATTGACGGCCAGTTAAGCCATTCATGCCAGTAGGCGCGCGGACGAAAGTAAACCCACTGGTGAT
ACCATTCGCGAGCCTCCGGATGACGACCGTAGTGATGAATCTCTCCTGGCGGGAACAGCAAAATATCACC
CGGTCGGCAAACAAATTCTCGTCCCTGATTTTTCACCACCCCCTGACCGCGAATGGTGAGATTGAGAATA
TAACCTTTCATTCCCAGCGGTCGGTCGATAAAAAAATCGAGATAACCGTTGGCCTCAATCGGCGTTAAAC
CCGCCACCAGATGGGCATTAAACGAGTATCCCGGCAGCAGGGGATCATTTTGCGCTTCAGCCATACTTTT
CATACTCCCGCCATTCAGAGAAGAAACCAATTGTCCATATTGCATCAGACATTGCCGTCACTGCGTCTTT
TACTGGCTCTTCTCGCTAACCAAACCGGTAACCCCGCTTATTAAAAGCATTCTGTAACAAAGCGGGACCA
AAGCCATGACAAAAACGCGTAACAAAAGTGTCTATAATCACGGCAGAAAAGTCCACATTGATTATTTGCA
CGGCGTCACACTTTGCTATGCCATAGCATTTTTATCCATAAGATTAGCGGATCCTACCTGACGCTTTTTA
TCGCAACTCTCTACTGTTTCTCCATACCCGTTTTTTTGGGCTAGCAGGAGGAATTCACCATGGGACGGCT
TTGTTTAATCATCATCTACCACAGAGGAACATGTATGGGTGGTATCAGTATTTGGCAGTTATTGATTATT
GCCGTCATCGTTGTACTGCTTTTTGGCACCAAAAAGCTCGGCTCCATCGGTTCCGATCTTGGTGCGTCGA
TCAAAGGCTTTAAAAAAGCAATGAGCGATGATGAACCAAAGCAGGATAAAACCAGTCAGGATGCTGATTT
TACTGCGAAAACTATCGCCGATAAGCAGGCGGATACGAATCAGGAACAGGCTAAAACAGAAGACGCGAAG
CGCCACGATAAAGAGCAGGTGGGTACCTAATCCGTGTTTGATATCGGTTTTAGCGAACTGCTATTGGTGT
TCATCATCGGCCTCGTCGTTCTGGGGCCGCAACGACTGCCTGTGGCGGTAAAAACGGTAGCGGGCTGGAT
TCGCGCGTTGCGTTCACTGGCGACAACGGTGCAGAACGAACTGACCCAGGAGTTAAAACTCCAGGAGTTT
CAGGACAGTCTGAAAAAGGTTGAAAAGGCGAGCCTCACTAACCTGACGCCCGAACTGAAAGCGTCGATGG
ATGAACTACGCCAGGCCGCGGAGTCGATGAAGCGTTCCTACGTTGCAAACGATCCTGAAAAGGCGAGCGA
TGAAGCGCACACCATCCATAACCCGGTGGTGAAAGATAATGAAGCTGCGCATGAGGGCGTAACGCCTGCC
GCTGCACAAACGCAGGCCAGTTCGCCGGAACAGAAGCCAGAAACCACGCCAGAGCCGGTGGTAAAACCTG
CTGCGGACGCTGAACCGAAAACCGCTGCACCTTCCCCTTCGTCGAGTGATAAACCGTCTAGATAAACATG
TCTGTAGAAGATACTCAACCGCTTATCACGCATCTGATTGAGCTGCGTAAGCGTCTGCTGAACTGCATTA
TCGCGGTGATCGTGATATTCCTGTGTCTGGTCTATTTCGCCAATGACATCTATCACCTGGTATCCGCGCC
ATTGATCAAGCAGTTGCCGCAAGGTTCAACGATGATCGCCACCGACGTGGCCTCGCCGTTCTTTACGCCG
ATCAAGCTGACCTTTATGGTGTCGCTGATTCTGTCAGCGCCGGTGATTCTCTATCAGGTGTGGGCATTTA
TCGCCCCAGCGCTGTATAAGCATGAACGTCGCCTGGTGGTGCCGCTGCTGGTTTCCAGCTCTCTGCTGTT
TTATATCGGCATGGCATTCGCCTACTTTGTGGTCTTTCCGCTGGCATTTGGCTTCCTTGCCAATACCGCG
CCGGAAGGGGTGCAGGTATCCACCGACATCGCCAGCTATTTAAGCTTCGTTATGGCGCTGTTTATGGCGT
TTGGTGTCTCCTTTGAAGTGCCGGTAGCAATTGTGCTGCTGTGCTGGATGGGGATTACCTCGCCAGAAGA
CTTACGCAAAAAACGCCCGTATGTGCTGGTTGGTGCATTCGTTGTCGGGATGTTGCTGACGCCGCCGGAT
GTCTTCTCGCAAACGCTGTTGGCGATCCCGATGTACTGTCTGTTTGAAATCGGTGTCTTCTTCTCACGCT
TTTACGTTGGTAAAGGGCGAAATCGGGAAGAGGAAAACGACGCTGAAGCAGAAAGCGAAAAAACTGAAGA
AGTCGACTAAGCATGCAAGCTTGGCTGTTTTGGCGGATGAGAGAAGATTTTCAGCCTGATACAGATTAAA
TCAGAACGCAGAAGCGGTCTGATAAAACAGAATTTGCCTGGCGGCAGTAGCGCGGTGGTCCCACCTGACC
CCATGCCGAACTCAGAAGTGAAACGCCGTAGCGCCGATGGTAGTGTGGGGTCTCCCCATGCGAGAGTAGG
GAACTGCCAGGCATCAAATAAAACGAAAGGCTCAGTCGAAAGACTGGGCCTTTCGTTTTATCTGTTGTTT
GTCGGTGAACGCTCTCCTGAGTAGGACAAATCCGCCGGGAGCGGATTTGAACGTTGCGAAGCAACGGCCC
GGAGGGTGGCGGGCAGGACGCCCGCCATAAACTGCCAGGCATCAAATTAAGCAGAAGGCCATCCTGACGG
ATGGCCTTTTTGCGTTTCTACAAACTCTTTTGTTTATTTTTCTAAATACATTCAAATATGTATCCGCTCA
TGAGACAATAACCCTGATAAATGCTTCAATAATATTGAAAAAGGAAGAGTATGAGTATTCAACATTTCCG
TGTCGCCCTTATTCCCTTTTTTGCGGCATTTTGCCTTCCTGTTTTTGCTCACCCAGAAACGCTGGTGAAA
GTAAAAGATGCTGAAGATCAGTTGGGTGCACGAGTGGGTTACATCGAACTGGATCTCAACAGCGGTAAGA
TCCTTGAGAGTTTTCGCCCCGAAGAACGTTTTCCAATGATGAGCACTTTTAAAGTTCTGCTATGTGGCGC
GGTATTATCCCGTGTTGACGCCGGGCAAGAGCAACTCGGTCGCCGCATACACTATTCTCAGAATGACTTG
GTTGAGTACTCACCAGTCACAGAAAAGCATCTTACGGATGGCATGACAGTAAGAGAATTATGCAGTGCTG
CCATAACCATGAGTGATAACACTGCGGCCAACTTACTTCTGACAACGATCGGAGGACCGAAGGAGCTAAC
CGCTTTTTTGCACAACATGGGGGATCATGTAACTCGCCTTGATCGTTGGGAACCGGAGCTGAATGAAGCC
ATACCAAACGACGAGCGTGACACCACGATGCCTGCAGCAATGGCAACAACGTTGCGCAAACTATTAACTG
GCGAACTACTTACTCTAGCTTCCCGGCAACAATTAATAGACTGGATGGAGGCGGATAAAGTTGCAGGACC
ACTTCTGCGCTCGGCCCTTCCGGCTGGCTGGTTTATTGCTGATAAATCTGGAGCCGGTGAGCGTGGGTCT
CGCGGTATCATTGCAGCACTGGGGCCAGATGGTAAGCCCTCCCGTATCGTAGTTATCTACACGACGGGGA
GTCAGGCAACTATGGATGAACGAAATAGACAGATCGCTGAGATAGGTGCCTCACTGATTAAGCATTGGTA
ACTGTCAGACCAAGTTTACTCATATATACTTTAGATTGATT
[125 nt withheld, positions 4382-4506]
C
[141 nt withheld, positions 4508-4648]
CCTTTGACGTTGGAGTCCACGTTCTTT
[37 nt withheld, positions 4676-4712]
ACCCTATCTCGGGCTATTCTTTTGATTTATAAGGGATTTTGCCGATTTCGGCCTATTGGTTAAAAAATGA
GCTGATTTAACAAAAATTTAACGCGAATTTTAACAAAATATTAACGTTTACAATTTAAAAGGATCTAGGT
GAAGATCCTTTTTGATAATCTCATGACCAAAATCCCTTAACGTGAGTTTTCGTTCCACTGAGCGTCAGAC
CCCGTAGAAAAGATCAAAGGATCTTCTTGAGATCCTTTTTTTCTGCGCGTAATCTGCTGCTTGCAAACAA
AAAAACCACCGCTACCAGCGGTGGTTTGTTTGCCGGATCAAGAGCTACCAACTCTTTTTCCGAAGGTAAC
TGGCTTCAGCAGAGCGCAGATACCAAATACTGTCCTTCTAGTGTAGCCGTAGTTAGGCCACCACTTCAAG
AACTCTGTAGCACCGCCTACATACCTCGCTCTGCTAATCCTGTTACCAGTGGCTGCTGCCAGTGGCGATA
AGTCGTGTCTTACCGGGTTGGACTCAAGACGATAGTTACCGGATAAGGCGCAGCGGTCGGGCTGAACGGG
GGGTTCGTGCACACAGCCCAGCTTGGAGCGAACGACCTACACCGAACTGAGATACCTACAGCGTGAGCTA
TGAGAAAGCGCCACGCTTCCCGAAGGGAGAAAGGCGGACAGGTATCCGGTAAGCGGCAGGGTCGGAACAG
GAGAGCGCACGAGGGAGCTTCCAGGGGGAAACGCCTGGTATCTTTATAGTCCTGTCGGGTTTCGCCACCT
CTGACTTGAGCGTCGATTTTTGTGATGCTCGTCAGGGGGGCGGAGCCTATGGAAAAACGCCAGCAACGCG
GCCTTTTTACGGTTCCTGGCCTTTTGCTGGCCTTTTGCTCACATGTTCTTTCCTGCGTTATCCCCTGATT
CTGTGGATAACCGTATTACCGCCTTTGAGTGAGCTGATACCGCTCGCCGCAGCCGAACGACCGAGCGCAG
CGAGTCAGTGAGCGAGGAAGCGGAAGAGCGCCTGATGCGGTATTTTCTCCTTACGCATCTGTGCGGTATT
TCACACCGCATAGGGTCATGGCTGCGCCCCGACACCCGCCAACACCCGCTGACGCGCCCTGACGGGCTTG
TCTGCTCCCGGCATCCGCTTACAGACAAGCTGTGACCGTCTCCGGGAGCTGCATGTGTCAGAGGTTTTCA
CCGTCATCACCGAAACGCGCGAGGCAGAAGGAGATGGCGCCCAACAGTCCCCCGGCCACGGGGCCTGCCA
CCATACCCACGCCGAAACAAGCGCTCATGAGCCCGAAGTGGCGAGCCCGATCTTCCCCATCGGTGATGTC
GGCGATATAGGCGCCAGCAACCGCACCTGTGGCGCCGGTGATGCCGGCCACGATGCGTCCGGCGTAGAGG
ATCTGCTCATGTTTGACAGCTTATC
